>Addgene plasmid #166781 | pcDNA3.1-GGamma12-GFP2 | addgene full sequence | sequence record 331013 | Addgene NGS Result
AAGAACATGTGAGCAAAAGGCCAGCAAAAGGCCAGGAACCGTAAAAAGGCCGCGTTGCTGGCGTTTTTCC
ATAGGCTCCGCCCCCCTGACGAGCATCACAAAAATCGACGCTCAAGTCAGAGGTGGCGAAACCCGACAGG
ACTATAAAGATACCAGGCGTTTCCCCCTGGAAGCTCCCTCGTGCGCTCTCCTGTTCCGACCCTGCCGCTT
ACCGGATACCTGTCCGCCTTTCTCCCTTCGGGAAGCGTGGCGCTTTCTCATAGCTCACGCTGTAGGTATC
TCAGTTCGGTGTAGGTCGTTCGCTCCAAGCTGGGCTGTGTGCACGAACCCCCCGTTCAGCCCGACCGCTG
CGCCTTATCCGGTAACTATCGTCTTGAGTCCAACCCGGTAAGACACGACTTATCGCCACTGGCAGCAGCC
ACTGGTAACAGGATTAGCAGAGCGAGGTATGTAGGCGGTGCTACAGAGTTCTTGAAGTGGTGGCCTAACT
ACGGCTACACTAGAAGAACAGTATTTGGTATCTGCGCTCTGCTGAAGCCAGTTACCTTCGGAAAAAGAGT
TGGTAGCTCTTGATCCGGCAAACAAACCACCGCTGGTAGCGGTGGTTTTTTTGTTTGCAAGCAGCAGATT
ACGCGCAGAAAAAAAGGATCTCAAGAAGATCCTTTGATCTTTTCTACGGGGTCTGACGCTCAGTGGAACG
AAAACTCACGTTAAGGGATTTTGGTCATGAGATTATCAAAAAGGATCTTCACCTAGATCCTTTTAAATTA
AAAATGAAGTTTTAAATCAATCTAAAGTATATATGAGTAAACTTGGTCTGACAGTTACCAATGCTTAATC
AGTGAGGCACCTATCTCAGCGATCTGTCTATTTCGTTCATCCATAGTTGCCTGACTCCCCGTCGTGTAGA
TAACTACGATACGGGAGGGCTTACCATCTGGCCCCAGTGCTGCAATGATACCGCGAGACCCACGCTCACC
GGCTCCAGATTTATCAGCAATAAACCAGCCAGCCGGAAGGGCCGAGCGCAGAAGTGGTCCTGCAACTTTA
TCCGCCTCCATCCAGTCTATTAATTGTTGCCGGGAAGCTAGAGTAAGTAGTTCGCCAGTTAATAGTTTGC
GCAACGTTGTTGCCATTGCTACAGGCATCGTGGTGTCACGCTCGTCGTTTGGTATGGCTTCATTCAGCTC
CGGTTCCCAACGATCAAGGCGAGTTACATGATCCCCCATGTTGTGCAAAAAAGCGGTTAGCTCCTTCGGT
CCTCCGATCGTTGTCAGAAGTAAGTTGGCCGCAGTGTTATCACTCATGGTTATGGCAGCACTGCATAATT
CTCTTACTGTCATGCCATCCGTAAGATGCTTTTCTGTGACTGGTGAGTACTCAACCAAGTCATTCTGAGA
ATAGTGTATGCGGCGACCGAGTTGCTCTTGCCCGGCGTCAATACGGGATAATACCGCGCCACATAGCAGA
ACTTTAAAAGTGCTCATCATTGGAAAACGTTCTTCGGGGCGAAAACTCTCAAGGATCTTACCGCTGTTGA
GATCCAGTTCGATGTAACCCACTCGTGCACCCAACTGATCTTCAGCATCTTTTACTTTCACCAGCGTTTC
TGGGTGAGCAAAAACAGGAAGGCAAAATGCCGCAAAAAAGGGAATAAGGGCGACACGGAAATGTTGAATA
CTCATACTCTTCCTTTTTCAATATTATTGAAGCATTTATCAGGGTTATTGTCTCATGAGCGGATACATAT
TTGAATGTATTTAGAAAAATAAACAAATAGGGGTTCCGCGCACATTTCCCCGAAAAGTGCCACCTGACGT
CGACGGATCGGGAGATCTCCCGATCCCCTATGGTGCACTCTCAGTACAATCTGCTCTGATGCCGCATAGT
TAAGCCAGTATCTGCTCCCTGCTTGTGTGTTGGAGGTCGCTGAGTAGTGCGCGAGCAAAATTTAAGCTAC
AACAAGGCAAGGCTTGACCGACAATTGCATGAAGAATCTGCTTAGGGTTAGGCGTTTTGCGCTGCTTCGC
GATGTACGGGCCAGATATACGCGTTGACATTGATTATTGACTAGTTATTAATAGTAATCAATTACGGGGT
CATTAGTTCATAGCCCATATATGGAGTTCCGCGTTACATAACTTACGGTAAATGGCCCGCCTGGCTGACC
GCCCAACGACCCCCGCCCATTGACGTCAATAATGACGTATGTTCCCATAGTAACGCCAATAGGGACTTTC
CATTGACGTCAATGGGTGGAGTATTTACGGTAAACTGCCCACTTGGCAGTACATCAAGTGTATCATATGC
CAAGTACGCCCCCTATTGACGTCAATGACGGTAAATGGCCCGCCTGGCATTATGCCCAGTACATGACCTT
ATGGGACTTTCCTACTTGGCAGTACATCTACGTATTAGTCATCGCTATTACCATGGTGATGCGGTTTTGG
CAGTACATCAATGGGCGTGGATAGCGGTTTGACTCACGGGGATTTCCAAGTCTCCACCCCATTGACGTCA
ATGGGAGTTTGTTTTGGCACCAAAATCAACGGGACTTTCCAAAATGTCGTAACAACTCCGCCCCATTGAC
GCAAATGGGCGGTAGGCGTGTACGGTGGGAGGTCTATATAAGCAGAGCTCTCTGGCTAACTAGAGAACCC
ACTGCTTACTGGCTTATCGAAATTAATACGACTCACTATAGGGAGACCCAAGCTGGCTAGCCACCATGGT
GAGCAAGGGCGAGGAGCTGTTCACCGGGGTGGTGCCCATCCTGGTCGAGCTGGACGGCGACGTAAACGGC
CACAAGTTCAGCGTGTCCGGCGAGGGCGAGGGCGATGCCACCTACGGCAAGCTGACCCTGAAGTTCATCT
GCACCACCGGCAAGCTGCCCGTGCCCTGGCCCACCCTCGTGACCACCCTGAGCTACGGCGTGCAGTGCTT
CAGCCGCTACCCCGACCACATGAAGCAGCACGACTTCTTCAAGTCCGCCATGCCCGAAGGCTACGTCCAG
GAGCGCACCATCTTCTTCAAGGACGACGGCAACTACAAGACCCGCGCCGAGGTGAAGTTCGAGGGCGACA
CCCTGGTGAACCGCATCGAGCTGAAGGGCATCGACTTCAAGGAGGACGGCAACATCCTGGGGCACAAGCT
GGAGTACAACTACAACCCCCACAACGTCTATATCATGGCCGACAAGCAGAAGAACGGCATCAAGGTGAAC
TTCAAGATCCGCCACAACATCGAGGACGGCAGCGTGCAGCTCGCCGACCACTACCAGCAGAACACCCCCA
TCGGCGACGGCCCCGTGCTGCTGCCCGACAACCACTACCTGTTCACCCAGTCCGCCCTGAGCAAAGACCC
CAACGAGAAGCGCGATCACATGGTCCTGCTGGAGTTCGTGACCGCCGCCGGGATCACTCTCGGCATGGAC
GAGCTGTACAAGGGATCCGCCGGTACCATGTCCAGCAAAACAGCAAGCACCAACAATATAGCCCAGGCAA
GGAGAACTGTGCAGCAGTTAAGATTAGAAGCCTCCATTGAAAGAATAAAGGTTTCGAAGGCATCAGCGGA
CCTCATGTCCTACTGTGAGGAACATGCCAGGAGTGACCCTTTGCTGATAGGAATACCAACTTCAGAAAAC
CCTTTCAAGGATAAAAAAACTTGCATCATCTTATAGAGAGGGCCCGTTTAAACCCGCTGATCAGCCTCGA
CTGTGCCTTCTAGTTGCCAGCCATCTGTTGTTTGCCCCTCCCCCGTGCCTTCCTTGACCCTGGAAGGTGC
CACTCCCACTGTCCTTTCCTAATAAAATGAGGAAATTGCATCGCATTGTCTGAGTAGGTGTCATTCTATT
CTGGGGGGTGGGGTGGGGCAGGACAGCAAGGGGGAGGATTGGGAAGACAATAGCAGGCATGCTGGGGATG
CGGTGGGCTCTATGGCTTCTGAGGCGGAAAGAACCAGCTGGGGCTCTAGGGGGTATCCCC
[124 nt withheld, positions 3981-4104]
C
[91 nt withheld, positions 4106-4196]
A
[49 nt withheld, positions 4198-4246]
CCTTTGACGTTGGAGTCCACGTTCTTT
[37 nt withheld, positions 4274-4310]
ACCCTATCTCGGTCTATTCTTTTGATTTATAAGGGATTTTGCCGATTTCGGCCTATTGGTTAAAAAATGA
GCTGATTTAACAAAAATTTAACGCGAATTAATTCTGTGGAATGTGTGTCAGTTAGGGTGTGGAAAGTCCC
CAGGCTCCCCAGCAGGCAGAAGTATGCAAAGCATGCATCTCAATTAGTCAGCAACCAGGTGTGGAAAGTC
CCCAGGCTCCCCAGCAGGCAGAAGTATGCAAAGCATGCATCTCAATTAGTCAGCAACCATAGTCCCGCCC
CTAACTCCGCCCATCCCGCCCCTAACTCCGCCCAGTTCCGCCCATTCTCCGCCCCATGGCTGACTAATTT
TTTTTATTTATGCAGAGGCCGAGGCCGCCTCTGCCTCTGAGCTATTCCAGAAGTAGTGAGGAGGCTTTTT
TGGAGGCCTAGGCTTTTGCAAAAAGCTCCCGGGAGCTTGTATATCCATTTTCGGATCTGATCAGCACGTG
ATGAAAAAGCCTGAACTCACCGCGACGTCTGTCGAGAAGTTTCTGATCGAAAAGTTCGACAGCGTCTCCG
ACCTGATGCAGCTCTCGGAGGGCGAAGAATCTCGTGCTTTCAGCTTCGATGTAGGAGGGCGTGGATATGT
CCTGCGGGTAAATAGCTGCGCCGATGGTTTCTACAAAGATCGTTATGTTTATCGGCACTTTGCATCGGCC
GCGCTCCCGATTCCGGAAGTGCTTGACATTGGGGAATTCAGCGAGAGCCTGACCTATTGCATCTCCCGCC
GTGCACAGGGTGTCACGTTGCAAGACCTGCCTGAAACCGAACTGCCCGCTGTTCTGCAGCCGGTCGCGGA
GGCCATGGATGCGATCGCTGCGGCCGATCTTAGCCAGACGAGCGGGTTCGGCCCATTCGGACCGCAAGGA
ATCGGTCAATACACTACATGGCGTGATTTCATATGCGCGATTGCTGATCCCCATGTGTATCACTGGCAAA
CTGTGATGGACGACACCGTCAGTGCGTCCGTCGCGCAGGCTCTCGATGAGCTGATGCTTTGGGCCGAGGA
CTGCCCCGAAGTCCGGCACCTCGTGCACGCGGATTTCGGCTCCAACAATGTCCTGACGGACAATGGCCGC
ATAACAGCGGTCATTGACTGGAGCGAGGCGATGTTCGGGGATTCCCAATACGAGGTCGCCAACATCTTCT
TCTGGAGGCCGTGGTTGGCTTGTATGGAGCAGCAGACGCGCTACTTCGAGCGGAGGCATCCGGAGCTTGC
AGGATCGCCGCGGCTCCGGGCGTATATGCTCCGCATTGGTCTTGACCAACTCTATCAGAGCTTGGTTGAC
GGCAATTTCGATGATGCAGCTTGGGCGCAGGGTCGATGCGACGCAATCGTCCGATCCGGAGCCGGGACTG
TCGGGCGTACACAAATCGCCCGCAGAAGCGCGGCCGTCTGGACCGATGGCTGTGTAGAAGTACTCGCCGA
TAGTGGAAACCGACGCCCCAGCACTCGTCCGAGGGCAAAGGAATAGCACGTGCTACGAGATTTCGATTCC
ACCGCCGCCTTCTATGAAAGGTTGGGCTTCGGAATCGTTTTCCGGGACGCCGGCTGGATGATCCTCCAGC
GCGGGGATCTCATGCTGGAGTTCTTCGCCCACCCCAACTTGTTTATTGCAGCTTATAATGGTTACAAATA
AAGCAATAGCATCACAAATTTCACAAATAAAGCATTTTTTTCACTGCATTCTAGTTGTGGTTTGTCCAAA
CTCATCAATGTATCTTATCATGTCTGTATACCGTCGACCTCTAGCTAGAGCTTGGCGTAATCATGGTCAT
AGCTGTTTCCTGTGTGAAATTGTTATCCGCTCACAATTCCACACAACATACGAGCCGGAAGCATAAAGTG
TAAAGCCTGGGGTGCCTAATGAGTGAGCTAACTCACATTAATTGCGTTGCGCTCACTGCCCGCTTTCCAG
TCGGGAAACCTGTCGTGCCAGCTGCATTAATGAATCGGCCAACGCGCGGGGAGAGGCGGTTTGCGTATTG
GGCGCTCTTCCGCTTCCTCGCTCACTGACTCGCTGCGCTCGGTCGTTCGGCTGCGGCGAGCGGTATCAGC
TCACTCAAAGGCGGTAATACGGTTATCCACAGAATCAGGGGATAACGCAGGA
Features (pLannotate 1.2.2; 22 found; start..end, strand, type, name):
     66..654     -  rep_origin     ori: high-copy-number ColE1/pMB1/pBR322/pUC origin of replication
    825..1685    -  CDS            AmpR: β-lactamase; bla; confers resistance to ampicillin, carbenicillin, and related antibiotics
   1686..1790    -  promoter       AmpR promoter: bla
   1849..1901    -  misc_feature   bom (fragment): basis of mobility region from pBR322
   2056..2435    +  enhancer       CMV enhancer: human cytomegalovirus immediate early enhancer
   2436..2639    +  promoter       CMV promoter: human cytomegalovirus (CMV) immediate early promoter
   2635..2668    +  LTR            5' LTR (truncated) (fragment): truncated 5' long terminal repeat (LTR) from HIV-1
   2684..2702    +  promoter       T7 promoter: promoter for bacteriophage T7 RNA polymerase
   2726..3442    +  CDS            EGFP: the original enhanced GFP (Yang et al., 1996) mammalian codon-optimized
   3458..3673    +  CDS            GNG12: GBG12_HUMAN - Experimental evidence at protein level: Swiss-Prot protein existence level 1. Guanine nucleotide-binding proteins (G proteins) are involved as a modulator or transducer in various transmembrane signaling systems. The beta and gamma chains are required for the GTPase activity, for replacement of GDP by GTP, and for G protein-effector interaction. From Homo sapiens (Human).
   3711..3935    +  polyA_signal   bGH poly(A) signal: bovine growth hormone polyadenylation signal
   3939..3960    +  promoter       SV40 promoter (fragment): SV40 enhancer and early promoter
   3981..4409    +  rep_origin     f1 ori (sequence partly withheld): f1 bacteriophage origin of replication; arrow indicates direction of (+) strand synthesis
   4423..4752    +  promoter       SV40 promoter: SV40 enhancer and early promoter
   4801..5826    +  CDS            HygR: aminoglycoside phosphotransferase from E. coli; aph(4)-Ia; confers resistance to hygromycin
   5836..5961    +  CDS            ble (fragment): BLE_KLEPN - Experimental evidence at protein level: Swiss-Prot protein existence level 1. Binding protein with a strong affinity to the bleomycin family of antibiotics. Binds to CL990; an antimitotic-antibiotic compound. From Klebsiella pneumoniae.
   5956..6077    +  polyA_signal   SV40 poly(A) signal: SV40 polyadenylation signal
   6150..6166    -  protein_bind   lac operator: The lac repressor binds to the lac operator to inhibit transcription in E. coli. This inhibition can be relieved by adding lactose or isopropyl-β-D-thiogalactopyranoside (IPTG). lac repressor encoded by lacI
   6174..6204    -  promoter       lac promoter: promoter for the E. coli lac operon
   6219..6240    -  protein_bind   CAP binding site: CAP binding activates transcription in the presence of cAMP. E. coli catabolite activator protein
   6253..6345    -  CDS            lacI (fragment): lac repressor; lacI; The lac repressor binds to the lac operator to inhibit transcription in E. coli. This inhibition can be relieved by adding lactose or isopropyl-β-D-thiogalactopyranoside (IPTG).
   6347..6455    -  rep_origin     RSF ori (fragment): Plasmids containing the RSF 1030 origin of replication can be propagated in E. coli cells that contain additional plasmids with compatible origins.
