[The description below was written by a language model from this plasmid's Addgene catalogue record and pLannotate feature annotations shown in this document.]
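Description:
pcDNA3.1-GGamma12-GFP2 is a mammalian expression plasmid built on the Invitrogen pcDNA3.1 backbone, in its hygromycin-selectable form. It is maintained in E. coli as a high-copy plasmid through a ColE1/pUC-type origin and an ampicillin resistance (β-lactamase) gene. An f1 origin is also present. For selection in mammalian cells, an SV40 early promoter drives a hygromycin phosphotransferase gene terminated by the SV40 polyadenylation signal. The sequenced record is about 6.5 kb. The automated annotation also flags several short fragments (HIV-1 LTR, ble, lacI, RSF origin, bom), which appear to be partial backbone matches rather than functional parts.

The payload is a fusion protein expressed from the CMV immediate-early enhancer and promoter and terminated by the bovine growth hormone polyadenylation signal; a T7 promoter lies just upstream of the coding region. The open reading frame places GFP2 at the N-terminus, joined by a short GSAG linker to human G protein gamma-12 subunit (GNG12). The feature table labels the fluorescent protein as EGFP, presumably because the annotation tool matched this GFP variant to its closest library entry, whereas the catalogue entry identifies it as GFP2.

In the TRUPATH biosensor platform, GFP2-tagged Gγ subunits serve as the BRET2 energy acceptor for a luciferase donor carried elsewhere in the heterotrimer, so that receptor-driven dissociation of the G protein is read out as a change in BRET signal. The record describes this Gγ12 version as a "non-optimal" component of such a sensor. It was produced as a resource under a programme focused on understudied druggable proteins, including GPCRs.
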