Addgene plasmid #166781: pcDNA3.1-GGamma12-GFP2
Purpose: Encodes a G gamma subunit containing GFP2 as an "non-optimal" component of a BRET2 biosensor for studying heterotrimeric G protein dissociation
Depositing lab: Bryan Roth. Depositing organization: University of North Carolina at Chapel Hill. Publication: TRUPATH, an open-source biosensor platform for interrogating the GPCR transducerome. Olsen RHJ, DiBerto JF, English JG, Glaudin AM, Krumm BE, Slocum ST, Che T, Gavin AC, McCorvy JD, Roth BL, Strachan RT. Nat Chem Biol. 2020 May 4. pii: 10.1038/s41589-020-0535-8. doi: 10.1038/s41589-020-0535-8. PubMed 32367019.
Backbone
  Vector backbone: pcDNA3.1
  Backbone manufacturer: Invitrogen
  Backbone size w/o insert (bp): 5432
  Vector type: Mammalian Expression
  Selectable markers: Hygromycin
Growth in bacteria
  Bacterial resistance: Ampicillin, 100 μg/mL
  Growth temperature: 37°C
  Growth strain: NEB Stable
  Copy number: High Copy
Gene/Insert
  Gene/Insert name: GGamma12-GFP2 (alt names: GNG12; Green Fluorescent Protein 2)
  Species: H. sapiens (human), Synthetic
  Insert size (bp): 951
  Mutation: Contains an N-terminal GFP2 and GSAG linker
  Entrez Gene: GNG12
  Promoter: CMV
  Cloning method: Gibson Cloning
  Sequencing primers: 5′ CGCAAATGGGCGGTAGGCGTG; 3′ TAGAAGGCACAGTCGAGG
Terms and licenses: Academic/Nonprofit Terms; Industry Terms: Not Available to Industry
Depositor comments: These plasmids were generated as part of the Illuminating the Druggable Genome (IDG) program sponsored by the NIH Common Fund. The goal of this program is to identify, gather, and distribute information and resources for proteins that currently are not well-studied yet belong to commonly drug-targeted protein families: protein kinases, non-olfactory G-protein coupled receptors (GPCRs), and ion channels. The IDG program is designed to develop fundamental research tools for understudied proteins, elucidate their function, and disseminate the IDG-related resources and data to the greater scientific community.
How to cite: pcDNA3.1-GGamma12-GFP2 was a gift from Bryan Roth (Addgene plasmid # 166781 ; http://n2t.net/addgene:166781 ; RRID:Addgene_166781)
